Addgene plasmid #241358: V5-Apex2-RAP
Purpose: The V5-Apex2-RAP is a fusion between Apex2 and RAP for recombinant protein production.
Depositing lab: Jonathan Barasch. Depositing organization: Columbia University.
Backbone
  Vector backbone: pGEX2T
  Backbone size w/o insert (bp): 4948
  Total vector size (bp): 6751
  Vector type: Bacterial Expression
Growth in bacteria
  Bacterial resistance: Ampicillin, 100 μg/mL
  Growth temperature: 37°C
  Growth strain: DH5alpha
  Copy number: High Copy
Gene/Insert
  Gene/Insert name: RAP
  Species: H. sapiens (human)
  Insert size (bp): 1803
  Entrez Gene: LRPAP1 (a.k.a. A2MRAP, A2RAP, HBP44, MRAP, MYP23, RAP, alpha-2-MRAP)
  Tag / fusion protein: V5-Apex2 (N terminal on insert)
Resource information
  A portion of this plasmid was derived from a plasmid made by: pGEX2T-RAP was from Dr. Dudley Strickland and Apex2 was from Dr. Alice Ting.
Terms and licenses: Academic/Nonprofit Terms; Industry Terms: Not Available to Industry
How to cite: V5-Apex2-RAP was a gift from Jonathan Barasch (Addgene plasmid # 241358 ; http://n2t.net/addgene:241358 ; RRID:Addgene_241358)
