[The description below was written by a language model from this plasmid's Addgene catalogue record and pLannotate feature annotations shown in this document.]
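Description:
V5-Apex2-RAP is a bacterial expression plasmid built on the pGEX2T backbone for producing a recombinant fusion of the engineered peroxidase APEX2 with human RAP (receptor-associated protein, encoded by LRPAP1). It is maintained in E. coli through a high-copy ColE1/pMB1-type origin and selected with ampicillin via the β-lactamase gene and its own promoter. Short remnants of the pBR322 rop and bom regions are also annotated, along with the lac promoter/lacZα segment typical of pGEX vectors.

Expression is driven by the tac promoter, a strong trp/lac hybrid, followed by a lac operator. The plasmid carries its own lacI gene, so transcription is repressed until induced with IPTG. The annotated coding features run in the same orientation: Schistosoma japonicum glutathione S-transferase (GST) from the backbone, then a V5 epitope tag, APEX2, and the LRPAP1 fragment. This order suggests a GST-V5-APEX2-RAP product, although the catalogue lists only V5-Apex2 as the N-terminal tag. GST normally allows affinity purification on glutathione resin, and V5 provides an epitope for detection. APEX2 is a monomeric soybean ascorbate peroxidase variant used for proximity labelling and electron microscopy contrast. RAP is a chaperone that binds LDL receptor-related proteins, so the purified fusion could plausibly deliver peroxidase activity to those receptors, but the record states only that the plasmid is for recombinant protein production.

The sequenced record is 7,145 nt, somewhat longer than the 6,751 bp total listed in the catalogue, and the record does not explain the difference.
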