Features (pLannotate 1.2.2; 19 found; start..end, strand, type, name):
    181..209     +  promoter       tac promoter: strong E. coli promoter; hybrid between the trp and lac UV5 promoters
    217..233     +  protein_bind   lac operator: The lac repressor binds to the lac operator to inhibit transcription in E. coli. This inhibition can be relieved by adding lactose or isopropyl-β-D-thiogalactopyranoside (IPTG). lac repressor encoded by lacI
    256..909     +  CDS            GST26_SCHJA: Experimental evidence at protein level: Swiss-Prot protein existence level 1. GST isoenzymes appear to play a central role in the parasite detoxification system. Other functions are also suspected including a role in increasing the solubility of haematin in the parasite gut. From Schistosoma japonicum (Blood fluke).
    934..975     +  CDS            V5 tag: epitope tag from simian virus 5
    975..1722    +  CDS            APEX2 (fragment): soybean ascorbate peroxidase, engineered to serve as a monomeric tag for electron microscopy and live-cell proteomics (Lam et al., 2015) more active than the original APEX due to the A134P mutation
   1756..2724    +  CDS            LRPAP1 (fragment): AMRP_HUMAN - Also known as A2MRAP. Experimental evidence at protein level: Swiss-Prot protein existence level 1. Molecular chaperone for LDL receptor-related proteins that may regulate their ligand binding activity along the secretory pathway. From Homo sapiens (Human).
   3160..3199    +  CDS            rop (fragment): Rop protein, which maintains plasmids at low copy number; rop
   3301..3341    +  misc_feature   bom (fragment): basis of mobility region from pBR322
   3446..3550    +  promoter       AmpR promoter: bla
   3551..4411    +  CDS            AmpR: β-lactamase; bla; confers resistance to ampicillin, carbenicillin, and related antibiotics
   4582..5170    +  rep_origin     ori: high-copy-number ColE1/pMB1/pBR322/pUC origin of replication
   5356..5407    -  misc_feature   bom (fragment): basis of mobility region from pBR322
   5414..5491    +  promoter       lacI promoter: lacI
   5492..6574    +  CDS            lacI: lac repressor; lacI; The lac repressor binds to the lac operator to inhibit transcription in E. coli. This inhibition can be relieved by adding lactose or isopropyl-β-D-thiogalactopyranoside (IPTG).
   6587..6608    +  protein_bind   CAP binding site: CAP binding activates transcription in the presence of cAMP. E. coli catabolite activator protein
   6623..6653    +  promoter       lac promoter: promoter for the E. coli lac operon
   6661..6677    +  protein_bind   lac operator: The lac repressor binds to the lac operator to inhibit transcription in E. coli. This inhibition can be relieved by adding lactose or isopropyl-β-D-thiogalactopyranoside (IPTG). lac repressor encoded by lacI
   6697..6870    +  CDS            lacZα: LacZα fragment of β-galactosidase; lacZ fragment
   7134..105     -  CDS            yciV (fragment) (across the origin): RNAAM_ECOLI - Also known as trpH From Escherichia coli (strain K12).
>Addgene plasmid #241358 | V5-Apex2-RAP | addgene full sequence | sequence record 490089 | Addgene NGS Result
CTTATCGACTGCACGGTGCACCAATGCTTCTGGCGTCAGGCAGCCATCGGAAGCTGTGGTATGGCTGTGC
AGGTCGTAAATCACTGCATAATTCGTGTCGCTCAAGGCGCACTCCCGTTCTGGATAATGTTTTTTGCGCC
GACATCATAACGGTTCTGGCAAATATTCTGAAATGAGCTGTTGACAATTAATCATCGGCTCGTATAATGT
GTGGAATTGTGAGCGGATAACAATTTCACACAGGAAACAGTATTCATGTCCCCTATACTAGGTTATTGGA
AAATTAAGGGCCTTGTGCAACCCACTCGACTTCTTTTGGAATATCTTGAAGAAAAATATGAAGAGCATTT
GTATGAGCGCGATGAAGGTGATAAATGGCGAAACAAAAAGTTTGAATTGGGTTTGGAGTTTCCCAATCTT
CCTTATTATATTGATGGTGATGTTAAATTAACACAGTCTATGGCCATCATACGTTATATAGCTGACAAGC
ACAACATGTTGGGTGGTTGTCCAAAAGAGCGTGCAGAGATTTCAATGCTTGAAGGAGCGGTTTTGGATAT
TAGATACGGTGTTTCGAGAATTGCATATAGTAAAGACTTTGAAACTCTCAAAGTTGATTTTCTTAGCAAG
CTACCTGAAATGCTGAAAATGTTCGAAGATCGTTTATGTCATAAAACATATTTAAATGGTGATCATGTAA
CCCATCCTGACTTCATGTTGTATGACGCTCTTGATGTTGTTTTATACATGGACCCAATGTGCCTGGATGC
GTTCCCAAAATTAGTTTGTTTTAAAAAACGTATTGAAGCTATCCCACAAATTGATAAGTACTTGAAATCC
AGCAAGTATATAGCATGGCCTTTGCAGGGCTGGCAAGCCACGTTTGGTGGTGGCGACCATCCTCCAAAAT
CGGATCTGGTTCCGCGTGGATCCGGTAAGCCTATCCCTAACCCTCTCCTCGGTCTCGATTCTACGGGAAA
GTCTTACCCAACTGTGAGTGCTGATTACCAGGACGCCGTTGAGAAGGCGAAGAAGAAGCTCAGAGGCTTC
ATCGCTGAGAAGAGATGCGCTCCTCTAATGCTCCGTTTGGCATTCCACTCTGCTGGAACCTTTGACAAGG
GCACGAAGACCGGTGGACCCTTCGGAACCATCAAGCACCCTGCCGAACTGGCTCACAGCGCTAACAACGG
TCTTGACATCGCTGTTAGGCTTTTGGAGCCACTCAAGGCGGAGTTCCCTATTTTGAGCTACGCCGATTTC
TACCAGTTGGCTGGCGTTGTTGCCGTTGAGGTCACGGGTGGACCTAAGGTTCCATTCCACCCTGGAAGAG
AGGACAAGCCTGAGCCACCACCAGAGGGTCGCTTGCCCGATCCCACTAAGGGTTCTGACCATTTGAGAGA
TGTGTTTGGCAAAGCTATGGGGCTTACTGACCAAGATATCGTTGCTCTATCTGGGGGTCACACTATTGGA
GCTGCACACAAGGAGCGTTCTGGATTTGAGGGTCCCTGGACCTCTAATCCTCTTATTTTCGACAACTCAT
ACTTCACGGAGTTGTTGAGTGGTGAGAAGGAAGGTCTCCTTCAGCTACCTTCTGACAAGGCTCTTTTGTC
TGACCCTGTATTCCGCCCTCTCGTTGACAAATATGCAGCGGACGAAGATGCCTTCTTTGCTGATTACGCT
GAGGCTCACCAAAAGCTTTCCGAGCTTGGGTTTGCTGATGCCGGCGGCAGCGGCGGCAGCGGCGGCAGCG
GATCCTACTCGCGGGAGAAGAACCAGCCCAAGCCGTCCCCGAAACGCGAGTCCGGAGAGGAGTTCCGCAT
GGAGAAGTTGAACCAGCTGTGGGAGAAGGCCCAGCGACTGCATCTTCCTCCCGTGAGGCTGGCCGAGCTC
CACGCTGATCTGAAGATACAGGAGAGGGACGAACTCGCCTGGAAGAAACTAAAGCTTGACGGCTTGGACG
AAGATGGGGAGAAGGAAGCGAGACTCATACGCAACCTCAATGTCATCTTGGCCAAGTATGGTCTGGACGG
AAAGAAGGACGCTCGGCAGGTGACCAGCAACTCCCTCAGTGGCACCCAGGAAGACGGGCTGGATGACCCC
AGGCTGGAAAAGCTGTGGCACAAGGCGAAGACCTCTGGGAAATTCTCCGGCGAAGAACTGGACAAGCTCT
GGCGGGAGTTCCTGCATCACAAAGAGAAAGTTCACGAGTACAATGTCCTGCTGGAGACCCTGAGCAGGAC
CGAAGAAATCCACGAGAACGTCATTAGCCCCTCGGACCTGAGCGACATCAAGGGCAGCGTCCTGCACAGC
AGGCACACGGAGCTGAAGGAGAAGCTGCGCAGCATCAACCAGGGCCTGGACCGCCTGCGCAGGGTCAGCC
ACCAGGGCTACAGCACTGAGGCCGAGTTCGAGGAGCCCAGGGTGATTGACCTGTGGGACCTGGCGCAGTC
CGCCAACCTCACGGACAAGGAGCTGGAGGCGTTCCGGGAGGAGCTCAAGCACTTCGAAGCCAAAATCGAG
AAGCACAACCACTACCAGAAGCAGCTGGAGATTGCGCACGAGAAGCTGAGGCACGCAGAGAGCGTGGGCG
ACGGCGAGCGTGTGAGCCGCAGCCGCGAGAAGCACGCCCTGCTGGAGGGGCGGACCAAGGAGCTGGGCTA
CACGGTGAAGAAGCATCTGCAGGACCTGTCCGGCAGGATCTCCAGAGCTCGGCACAACGAACTCTGAAGG
CATTGGGGAGCCCAGCCCGGCAGGGAAGAGGCCAGCGTGAAGGACCTGGGCTCTTGGCCGTGGCATTTCC
GTGGACAGCCCGCCGTCAGGGTGGCTGGGGCTGGCACGGGTGTCGAGGCAGGAAGGATTGTTTCTGGTGA
CTGCAGCCGCTGCCGTCGCGACACAGGGCTTGGTGGTGGTAGCATTTGGGTCTGAGATCGGCCCAGCTCT
GACTGAAGGGGCTTGGCTTCCACTCAGCATCAGCGTGGCAGTCACCACCCCAGTGAGGACCTCGATGTCC
AGCTGCTGTCAGGTCTGATAGTCCTCTGCTAAAACAACACGATTTACATAAAAAATCTTACACATCTGCC
ACCGGAAATACCATGCACAGAGTCCTTAAAAAATAGAGTGCAGTATTTAAACCCGAATTCATCGTGACTG
ACTGACGATCTGCCTCGCGCGTTTCGGTGATGACGGTGAAAACCTCTGACACATGCAGCTCCCGGAGACG
GTCACAGCTTGTCTGTAAGCGGATGCCGGGAGCAGACAAGCCCGTCAGGGCGCGTCAGCGGGTGTTGGCG
GGTGTCGGGGCGCAGCCATGACCCAGTCACGTAGCGATAGCGGAGTGTATAATTCTTGAAGACGAAAGGG
CCTCGTGATACGCCTATTTTTATAGGTTAATGTCATGATAATAATGGTTTCTTAGACGTCAGGTGGCACT
TTTCGGGGAAATGTGCGCGGAACCCCTATTTGTTTATTTTTCTAAATACATTCAAATATGTATCCGCTCA
TGAGACAATAACCCTGATAAATGCTTCAATAATATTGAAAAAGGAAGAGTATGAGTATTCAACATTTCCG
TGTCGCCCTTATTCCCTTTTTTGCGGCATTTTGCCTTCCTGTTTTTGCTCACCCAGAAACGCTGGTGAAA
GTAAAAGATGCTGAAGATCAGTTGGGTGCACGAGTGGGTTACATCGAACTGGATCTCAACAGCGGTAAGA
TCCTTGAGAGTTTTCGCCCCGAAGAACGTTTTCCAATGATGAGCACTTTTAAAGTTCTGCTATGTGGCGC
GGTATTATCCCGTGTTGACGCCGGGCAAGAGCAACTCGGTCGCCGCATACACTATTCTCAGAATGACTTG
GTTGAGTACTCACCAGTCACAGAAAAGCATCTTACGGATGGCATGACAGTAAGAGAATTATGCAGTGCTG
CCATAACCATGAGTGATAACACTGCGGCCAACTTACTTCTGACAACGATCGGAGGACCGAAGGAGCTAAC
CGCTTTTTTGCACAACATGGGGGATCATGTAACTCGCCTTGATCGTTGGGAACCGGAGCTGAATGAAGCC
ATACCAAACGACGAGCGTGACACCACGATGCCTGCAGCAATGGCAACAACGTTGCGCAAACTATTAACTG
GCGAACTACTTACTCTAGCTTCCCGGCAACAATTAATAGACTGGATGGAGGCGGATAAAGTTGCAGGACC
ACTTCTGCGCTCGGCCCTTCCGGCTGGCTGGTTTATTGCTGATAAATCTGGAGCCGGTGAGCGTGGGTCT
CGCGGTATCATTGCAGCACTGGGGCCAGATGGTAAGCCCTCCCGTATCGTAGTTATCTACACGACGGGGA
GTCAGGCAACTATGGATGAACGAAATAGACAGATCGCTGAGATAGGTGCCTCACTGATTAAGCATTGGTA
ACTGTCAGACCAAGTTTACTCATATATACTTTAGATTGATTTAAAACTTCATTTTTAATTTAAAAGGATC
TAGGTGAAGATCCTTTTTGATAATCTCATGACCAAAATCCCTTAACGTGAGTTTTCGTTCCACTGAGCGT
CAGACCCCGTAGAAAAGATCAAAGGATCTTCTTGAGATCCTTTTTTTCTGCGCGTAATCTGCTGCTTGCA
AACAAAAAAACCACCGCTACCAGCGGTGGTTTGTTTGCCGGATCAAGAGCTACCAACTCTTTTTCCGAAG
GTAACTGGCTTCAGCAGAGCGCAGATACCAAATACTGTCCTTCTAGTGTAGCCGTAGTTAGGCCACCACT
TCAAGAACTCTGTAGCACCGCCTACATACCTCGCTCTGCTAATCCTGTTACCAGTGGCTGCTGCCAGTGG
CGATAAGTCGTGTCTTACCGGGTTGGACTCAAGACGATAGTTACCGGATAAGGCGCAGCGGTCGGGCTGA
ACGGGGGGTTCGTGCACACAGCCCAGCTTGGAGCGAACGACCTACACCGAACTGAGATACCTACAGCGTG
AGCTATGAGAAAGCGCCACGCTTCCCGAAGGGAGAAAGGCGGACAGGTATCCGGTAAGCGGCAGGGTCGG
AACAGGAGAGCGCACGAGGGAGCTTCCAGGGGGAAACGCCTGGTATCTTTATAGTCCTGTCGGGTTTCGC
CACCTCTGACTTGAGCGTCGATTTTTGTGATGCTCGTCAGGGGGGCGGAGCCTATGGAAAAACGCCAGCA
ACGCGGCCTTTTTACGGTTCCTGGCCTTTTGCTGGCCTTTTGCTCACATGTTCTTTCCTGCGTTATCCCC
TGATTCTGTGGATAACCGTATTACCGCCTTTGAGTGAGCTGATACCGCTCGCCGCAGCCGAACGACCGAG
CGCAGCGAGTCAGTGAGCGAGGAAGCGGAAGAGCGCCTGATGCGGTATTTTCTCCTTACGCATCTGTGCG
GTATTTCACACCGCATAAATTCCGACACCATCGAATGGCGCAAAACCTTTCGCGGTATGGCATGATAGCG
CCCGGAAGAGAGTCAATTCAGGGTGGTGAATGTGAAACCAGTAACGTTATACGATGTCGCAGAGTATGCC
GGTGTCTCTTATCAGACCGTTTCCCGCGTGGTGAACCAGGCCAGCCACGTTTCTGCGAAAACGCGGGAAA
AAGTGGAAGCGGCGATGGCGGAGCTGAATTACATTCCCAACCGCGTGGCACAACAACTGGCGGGCAAACA
GTCGTTGCTGATTGGCGTTGCCACCTCCAGTCTGGCCCTGCACGCGCCGTCGCAAATTGTCGCGGCGATT
AAATCTCGCGCCGATCAACTGGGTGCCAGCGTGGTGGTGTCGATGGTAGAACGAAGCGGCGTCGAAGCCT
GTAAAGCGGCGGTGCACAATCTTCTCGCGCAACGCGTCAGTGGGCTGATCATTAACTATCCGCTGGATGA
CCAGGATGCCATTGCTGTGGAAGCTGCCTGCACTAATGTTCCGGCGTTATTTCTTGATGTCTCTGACCAG
ACACCCATCAACAGTATTATTTTCTCCCATGAAGACGGTACGCGACTGGGCGTGGAGCATCTGGTCGCAT
TGGGTCACCAGCAAATCGCGCTGTTAGCGGGCCCATTAAGTTCTGTCTCGGCGCGTCTGCGTCTGGCTGG
CTGGCATAAATATCTCACTCGCAATCAAATTCAGCCGATAGCGGAACGGGAAGGCGACTGGAGTGCCATG
TCCGGTTTTCAACAAACCATGCAAATGCTGAATGAGGGCATCGTTCCCACTGCGATGCTGGTTGCCAACG
ATCAGATGGCGCTGGGCGCAATGCGCGCCATTACCGAGTCCGGGCTGCGCGTTGGTGCGGATATCTCGGT
AGTGGGATACGACGATACCGAAGACAGCTCATGTTATATCCCGCCGTTAACCACCATCAAACAGGATTTT
CGCCTGCTGGGGCAAACCAGCGTGGACCGCTTGCTGCAACTCTCTCAGGGCCAGGCGGTGAAGGGCAATC
AGCTGTTGCCCGTCTCACTGGTGAAAAGAAAAACCACCCTGGCGCCCAATACGCAAACCGCCTCTCCCCG
CGCGTTGGCCGATTCATTAATGCAGCTGGCACGACAGGTTTCCCGACTGGAAAGCGGGCAGTGAGCGCAA
CGCAATTAATGTAAGTTAGCTCACTCATTAGGCACCCCAGGCTTTACACTTTATGCTTCCGGCTCGTATG
TTGTGTGGAATTGTGAGCGGATAACAATTTCACACAGGAAACAGCTATGACCATGATTACGGATTCACTG
GCCGTCGTTTTACAACGTCGTGACTGGGAAAACCCTGGCGTTACCCAACTTAATCGCCTTGCAGCACATC
CCCCTTTCGCCAGCTGGCGTAATAGCGAAGAGGCCCGCACCGATCGCCCTTCCCAACAGTTGCGCAGCCT
GAATGGCGAATGGCGCTTTGCCTGGTTTCCGGCACCAGAAGCGGTGCCGGAAAGCTGGCTGGAGTGCGAT
CTTCCTGAGGCCGATACTGTCGTCGTCCCCTCAAACTGGCAGATGCACGGTTACGATGCGCCCATCTACA
CCAACGTGACCTATCCCATTACGGTCAATCCGCCGTTTGTTCCCACGGAGAATCCGACGGGTTGTTACTC
GCTCACATTTAATGTTGATGAAAGCTGGCTACAGGAAGGCCAGACGCGAATTATTTTTGATGGCGTTGGA
ATTAG
